Addgene plasmid #165995: pET19b-rShHTL7 cPGFP(L166)
Purpose: Expression of coding sequence in Escherichia coli
Depositing lab: Claudia Vickers. Depositing organization: University of Queensland. Publication: Rational Design of Novel Fluorescent Enzyme Biosensors for Direct Detection of Strigolactones. Chesterfield RJ, Whitfield JH, Pouvreau B, Cao D, Alexandrov K, Beveridge CA, Vickers CE. ACS Synth Biol. 2020 Aug 21;9(8):2107-2118. doi: 10.1021/acssynbio.0c00192. Epub 2020 Aug 11. PubMed 32786922.
Backbone
  Vector backbone: pET19b
  Backbone size w/o insert (bp): 5717
  Vector type: Bacterial Expression
Growth in bacteria
  Bacterial resistance: Ampicillin, 100 μg/mL
  Growth temperature: 37°C
  Growth strain: DH5alpha
  Copy number: High Copy
Gene/Insert
  Gene/Insert name: rShHTL7 cPGFP(L166)
  Species: Synthetic
  Promoter: T7 promoter
  Cloning method: Gibson Cloning
Terms and licenses: Academic/Nonprofit Terms; Industry Terms: Not Available to Industry
How to cite: pET19b-rShHTL7 cPGFP(L166) was a gift from Claudia Vickers (Addgene plasmid # 165995 ; http://n2t.net/addgene:165995 ; RRID:Addgene_165995)
