[The description below was written by a language model from this plasmid's Addgene catalogue record and pLannotate feature annotations shown in this document.]
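Description:
pET19b-rShHTL7 cPGFP(L166) is a bacterial expression plasmid built on the pET19b backbone for producing a synthetic fluorescent biosensor protein in Escherichia coli. It is maintained through a pBR322/ColE1-type origin, with the bom mobility region and the rop gene also present, and is selected with ampicillin via the β-lactamase (AmpR) gene and its own promoter. The catalogue lists it as high copy, although rop is normally associated with restrained copy number. Several tetracycline-resistance fragments and a tet promoter are annotated, but these are non-functional backbone remnants rather than a usable marker.

The payload sits in a standard T7lac expression unit: a T7 promoter followed by a lac operator and the phage T7 gene 10 ribosome binding site, closed by a T7 terminator, with a plasmid-borne lacI gene supplying repressor. Transcription therefore requires a host that provides T7 RNA polymerase and can be induced with IPTG. The coding region consists of a strigolactone receptor/hydrolase split into two segments, which the annotation tool matched by homology to the petunia DAD2 protein but which the name identifies as ShHTL7. A GFP-derived module lies between the two segments, corresponding to the circularly permuted GFP inserted at position L166 indicated in the name. Downstream lies an LSSmOrange coding sequence, a long Stokes shift orange fluorescent protein. It probably serves as a reference signal for a ratiometric readout, though the record does not state this explicitly, nor whether the backbone's usual affinity tag is retained. The associated publication concerns rationally designed fluorescent enzyme biosensors for direct strigolactone detection, so the plasmid is suited to producing this sensor protein recombinantly for such assays.
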