Features (pLannotate 1.2.2; 21 found; start..end, strand, type, name):
      1..25      +  protein_bind   lac operator: The lac repressor binds to the lac operator to inhibit transcription in E. coli. This inhibition can be relieved by adding lactose or isopropyl-β-D-thiogalactopyranoside (IPTG). lac repressor encoded by lacI
     40..62      +  RBS            RBS: efficient ribosome binding site from bacteriophage T7 gene 10 (Olins and Rangwala, 1989)
     87..563     +  CDS            DAD2 (fragment): DAD2_PETHY - Experimental evidence at protein level: Swiss-Prot protein existence level 1. Involved in strigolactone signaling pathway. May function downstream of strigolactone synthesis, as a component of hormone signaling or as an enzyme that participates in the conversion of strigolactones to the bioactive form. Can hydrolyze the synthetic strigolactone analog GR24 in vitro. Strigolactones are hormones that inhibit tillering and shoot branching through the MAX-dependent pathway, contribute to the regulation of shoot architectural response to phosphate-limiting conditions and function as rhi
    576..1298    +  CDS            cEGFP: cEGFP is a basic (constitutively fluorescent) green fluorescent protein published in 2008, derived from Aequorea victoria.
   1317..1571    +  CDS            DAD2 (fragment): DAD2_PETHY - Experimental evidence at protein level: Swiss-Prot protein existence level 1. Involved in strigolactone signaling pathway. May function downstream of strigolactone synthesis, as a component of hormone signaling or as an enzyme that participates in the conversion of strigolactones to the bioactive form. Can hydrolyze the synthetic strigolactone analog GR24 in vitro. Strigolactones are hormones that inhibit tillering and shoot branching through the MAX-dependent pathway, contribute to the regulation of shoot architectural response to phosphate-limiting conditions and function as rhi
   1665..2372    +  CDS            LSSmOrange: LSSmOrange is a basic (constitutively fluorescent) long stokes shift fluorescent protein published in 2012, derived from Discosoma sp.. It has moderate acid sensitivity.
   2385..2432    +  terminator     T7 terminator: transcription terminator for bacteriophage T7 RNA polymerase
   2455..2559    -  CDS            TcR (fragment): tetracycline efflux protein; tet; confers resistance to tetracycline
   2607..2635    -  promoter       tet promoter: E. coli promoter for tetracycline efflux protein gene
   2748..2852    +  promoter       AmpR promoter: bla
   2853..3713    +  CDS            AmpR: β-lactamase; bla; confers resistance to ampicillin, carbenicillin, and related antibiotics
   3884..4472    +  rep_origin     ori: high-copy-number ColE1/pMB1/pBR322/pUC origin of replication
   4658..4797    -  misc_feature   bom: basis of mobility region from pBR322
   4899..5090    -  CDS            rop: Rop protein, which maintains plasmids at low copy number; rop
   5107..5487    +  CDS            YPB1_ECOLX: Protein predicted: Swiss-Prot protein existence level 4. From Escherichia coli.
   5729..6353    -  CDS            TcR (fragment): tetracycline efflux protein; tet; confers resistance to tetracycline
   6368..6389    -  protein_bind   CAP binding site: CAP binding activates transcription in the presence of cAMP. E. coli catabolite activator protein
   6402..7484    -  CDS            lacI: lac repressor; lacI; The lac repressor binds to the lac operator to inhibit transcription in E. coli. This inhibition can be relieved by adding lactose or isopropyl-β-D-thiogalactopyranoside (IPTG).
   7485..7562    -  promoter       lacI promoter: lacI
   7570..7849    -  CDS            TcR (fragment): tetracycline efflux protein; tet; confers resistance to tetracycline
   7871..7889    +  promoter       T7 promoter: promoter for bacteriophage T7 RNA polymerase
>Addgene plasmid #165995 | pET19b-rShHTL7 cPGFP(L166) | addgene full sequence | sequence record 329416 | Addgene NGS Result
GGAATTGTGAGCGGATAACAATTCCCCTCTAGAAATAATTTTGTTTAACTTTAAGAAGGAGATATACCAT
GAGTAGCATTGGGTTAGCGCACAATGTTACGATCCTGGGAAGCGGAGAAACTACCGTGGTATTGGGTCAC
GGATACGGCACTGATCAGTCTGTGTGGAAACTGCTTGTACCGTACTTGGTTGATGATTACAAGGTCTTAC
TTTACGATCATATGGGGGCGGGCACAACCAACCCTGATTATTTCGATTTCGACCGCTATAGTTCACTGGA
GGGCTACAGTTACGACTTGATCGCAATTTTGGAAGAGTTCCAAGTATCGAAGTGCATTTACGTTGGACAC
TCGATGTCTTCGATGGCAGCGGCAGTCGCATCTATTTTTCGCCCTGATCTGTTTCACAAATTAGTAATGA
TCAGCCCCACACCCCGCCTTATTAACACTGAAGAATACTACGGTGGATTTGAGCAAAAGGTTATGGACGA
GACCCTGCGCTCGTTAGACGAAAACTTTAAAAGCCTGTCGTTGGGTACGGCACCGTTGTTGTTGGCTTGT
GATTTGGCATCGTATAACGTCTTTATCATGGCCGACAAGCAGAAGAACGGCATCAAGGCGAACTTCAAGA
TCCGCCACAACATCGAGGACGGCGGCGTGCAGCTCGCCTATCACTACCAGCAGAACACCCCCATCGGCGA
CGGCCCCGTGCTGCTGCCCGACAACCACTACCTGAGCGTGCAGTCCAAACTGAGCAAAGACCCCAACGAG
AAGCGCGATCACATGGTCCTGCTGGAGTTCGTGACCGCCGCCGGGATCACTCTCGGCATGGACGAGCTGT
ACAAGGGCGGTACCGGAGGGAGCATGGTGAGCAAGGGCGAGGAGCTGTTCACCGGGGTGGTGCCCATCCT
GGTCGAGCTGGACGGCGACGTAAACGGCCACAAGTTCAGCGTGTCCGGCGAGGGCGAGGGCGATGCCACC
TACGGCAAGCTGACCCTGAAGTTCATCTGCACCACCGGCAAGCTGCCCGTGCCCTGGCCCACCCTCGTGA
CCACCCTGACCTACGGCGTGCAGTGCTTCAGCCGCTACCCCGACCACATGAAGCAGCACGACTTCTTCAA
GTCCGCCATGCCCGAAGGCTACATTCAGGAGCGCACCATCTTCTTCAAGGACGACGGCAACTATAAGACA
CGCGCTGAGGTTAAGTTCGAGGGCGACACTCTGGTTAACCGCATCGAGCTGAAGGGCATCGACTTCAAGG
AGGACGGCAACATCCTGGGCCATAAGCTTGAATATAACTTCAACGCGTCCGAGAGTGCAGCCATGCAGGA
GTACTGCCGTACTCTGTTCAACATGCGCCCGGACATTGCTTGCTGCATTACGCGTATGATTTGCGGGCTG
GATTTGCGTCCATATCTGGGACACGTGACCGTTCCATGCCACATCATTCAAAGCTCGAACGACATCATGG
TTCCGGTCGCGGTGGGGGAGTACTTGCGTAAGAATCTTGGTGGCCCATCGGTCGTTGAGGTGATGCCCAC
CGAGGGACATTTACCGCATTTGAGTATGCCTGAAGTTACTATCCCTGTAGTGTTACGTCACATTCGCCAA
GACATCACGGACCACGGAGAAGCAGCAGCAAAGGAAGCGGCGGCAAAAGGGGGCATGGTGAGCAAGGGCG
AGGAGAATAACATGGCCATCATCAAGGAGTTCATGCGCTTCAAGGTGCGCATGGAGGGCTCCGTGAACGG
CCACGAGTTCGAGATCGAGGGCGAGGGCGAGGGCCGCCCCTACGAGGGCTTTCAGACCGTTAAGCTGAAG
GTGACCAAGGGTGGCCCCCTGCCCTTCGCCTGGGACATCTTGTCCCCTCAGTTCACCTACGGCTCCAAGG
CCTACGTGAAGCACCCCGCCGACATCCCCGACTACCTCAAGCTGTCCTTCCCCGAGGGCTTCAAGTGGGA
GCGCGTGATGAACTTCGAGGACGGCGGCGTGGTGACCGTGACTCAGGACTCCTCCCTGCAGGACGGCGAG
TTCATCTACAAGGTGAAGCTGCGCGGCACCAACTTCCCCTCCGACGGCCCCGTAATGCAGAAGAAGACCA
TGGGCATGGAGGCCTCCTCCGAGCGGATGTACCCCGAGGACGGCGCCCTGAAGGGCGAGGACAAGCTCAG
GCTGAAGCTGAAGGACGGCGGCCACTACACCTCCGAGGTCAAGACCACCTACAAGGCCAAGAAGCCCGTG
CAGTTGCCCGGCGCCTACATCGTCGACATCAAGTTGGACATCACCTCCCACAACGAGGACTACACCATCG
TGGAACAGTACGAACGCGCCGAGGGCCGCCACTCCACCGGCGGCATGGACGAGCTGTACAAGGCTGAGCA
ATAACTAGCATAACCCCTTGGGGCCTCTAAACGGGTCTTGAGGGGTTTTTTGCTGAAAGGAGGAACTATA
TCCGGATATCCCGCAAGAGGCCCGGCAGTACCGGCATAACCAAGCCTATGCCTACAGCATCCAGGGTGAC
GGTGCCGAGGATGACGATGAGCGCATTGTTAGATTTCATACACGGTGCCTGACTGCGTTAGCAATTTAAC
TGTGATAAACTACCGCATTAAAGCTTATCGATGATAAGCTGTCAAACATGAGAATTCTTGAAGACGAAAG
GGCCTCGTGATACGCCTATTTTTATAGGTTAATGTCATGATAATAATGGTTTCTTAGACGTCAGGTGGCA
CTTTTCGGGGAAATGTGCGCGGAACCCCTATTTGTTTATTTTTCTAAATACATTCAAATATGTATCCGCT
CATGAGACAATAACCCTGATAAATGCTTCAATAATATTGAAAAAGGAAGAGTATGAGTATTCAACATTTC
CGTGTCGCCCTTATTCCCTTTTTTGCGGCATTTTGCCTTCCTGTTTTTGCTCACCCAGAAACGCTGGTGA
AAGTAAAAGATGCTGAAGATCAGTTGGGTGCACGAGTGGGTTACATCGAACTGGATCTCAACAGCGGTAA
GATCCTTGAGAGTTTTCGCCCCGAAGAACGTTTTCCAATGATGAGCACTTTTAAAGTTCTGCTATGTGGC
GCGGTATTATCCCGTGTTGACGCCGGGCAAGAGCAACTCGGTCGCCGCATACACTATTCTCAGAATGACT
TGGTTGAGTACTCACCAGTCACAGAAAAGCATCTTACGGATGGCATGACAGTAAGAGAATTATGCAGTGC
TGCCATAACCATGAGTGATAACACTGCGGCCAACTTACTTCTGACAACGATCGGAGGACCGAAGGAGCTA
ACCGCTTTTTTGCACAACATGGGGGATCATGTAACTCGCCTTGATCGTTGGGAACCGGAGCTGAATGAAG
CCATACCAAACGACGAGCGTGACACCACGATGCCTGCAGCAATGGCAACAACGTTGCGCAAACTATTAAC
TGGCGAACTACTTACTCTAGCTTCCCGGCAACAATTAATAGACTGGATGGAGGCGGATAAAGTTGCAGGA
CCACTTCTGCGCTCGGCCCTTCCGGCTGGCTGGTTTATTGCTGATAAATCTGGAGCCGGTGAGCGTGGGT
CTCGCGGTATCATTGCAGCACTGGGGCCAGATGGTAAGCCCTCCCGTATCGTAGTTATCTACACGACGGG
GAGTCAGGCAACTATGGATGAACGAAATAGACAGATCGCTGAGATAGGTGCCTCACTGATTAAGCATTGG
TAACTGTCAGACCAAGTTTACTCATATATACTTTAGATTGATTTAAAACTTCATTTTTAATTTAAAAGGA
TCTAGGTGAAGATCCTTTTTGATAATCTCATGACCAAAATCCCTTAACGTGAGTTTTCGTTCCACTGAGC
GTCAGACCCCGTAGAAAAGATCAAAGGATCTTCTTGAGATCCTTTTTTTCTGCGCGTAATCTGCTGCTTG
CAAACAAAAAAACCACCGCTACCAGCGGTGGTTTGTTTGCCGGATCAAGAGCTACCAACTCTTTTTCCGA
AGGTAACTGGCTTCAGCAGAGCGCAGATACCAAATACTGTCCTTCTAGTGTAGCCGTAGTTAGGCCACCA
CTTCAAGAACTCTGTAGCACCGCCTACATACCTCGCTCTGCTAATCCTGTTACCAGTGGCTGCTGCCAGT
GGCGATAAGTCGTGTCTTACCGGGTTGGACTCAAGACGATAGTTACCGGATAAGGCGCAGCGGTCGGGCT
GAACGGGGGGTTCGTGCACACAGCCCAGCTTGGAGCGAACGACCTACACCGAACTGAGATACCTACAGCG
TGAGCTATGAGAAAGCGCCACGCTTCCCGAAGGGAGAAAGGCGGACAGGTATCCGGTAAGCGGCAGGGTC
GGAACAGGAGAGCGCACGAGGGAGCTTCCAGGGGGAAACGCCTGGTATCTTTATAGTCCTGTCGGGTTTC
GCCACCTCTGACTTGAGCGTCGATTTTTGTGATGCTCGTCAGGGGGGCGGAGCCTATGGAAAAACGCCAG
CAACGCGGCCTTTTTACGGTTCCTGGCCTTTTGCTGGCCTTTTGCTCACATGTTCTTTCCTGCGTTATCC
CCTGATTCTGTGGATAACCGTATTACCGCCTTTGAGTGAGCTGATACCGCTCGCCGCAGCCGAACGACCG
AGCGCAGCGAGTCAGTGAGCGAGGAAGCGGAAGAGCGCCTGATGCGGTATTTTCTCCTTACGCATCTGTG
CGGTATTTCACACCGCAATGGTGCACTCTCAGTACAATCTGCTCTGATGCCGCATAGTTAAGCCAGTATA
CACTCCGCTATCGCTACGTGACTGGGTCATGGCTGCGCCCCGACACCCGCCAACACCCGCTGACGCGCCC
TGACGGGCTTGTCTGCTCCCGGCATCCGCTTACAGACAAGCTGTGACCGTCTCCGGGAGCTGCATGTGTC
AGAGGTTTTCACCGTCATCACCGAAACGCGCGAGGCAGCTGCGGTAAAGCTCATCAGCGTGGTCGTGAAG
CGATTCACAGATGTCTGCCTGTTCATCCGCGTCCAGCTCGTTGAGTTTCTCCAGAAGCGTTAATGTCTGG
CTTCTGATAAAGCGGGCCATGTTAAGGGCGGTTTTTTCCTGTTTGGTCACTGATGCCTCCGTGTAAGGGG
GATTTCTGTTCATGGGGGTAATGATACCGATGAAACGAGAGAGGATGCTCACGATACGGGTTACTGATGA
TGAACATGCCCGGTTACTGGAACGTTGTGAGGGTAAACAACTGGCGGTATGGATGCGGCGGGACCAGAGA
AAAATCACTCAGGGTCAATGCCAGCGCTTCGTTAATACAGATGTAGGTGTTCCACAGGGTAGCCAGCAGC
ATCCTGCGATGCAGATCCGGAACATAATGGTGCAGGGCGCTGACTTCCGCGTTTCCAGACTTTACGAAAC
ACGGAAACCGAAGACCATTCATGTTGTTGCTCAGGTCGCAGACGTTTTGCAGCAGCAGTCGCTTCACGTT
CGCTCGCGTATCGGTGATTCATTCTGCTAACCAGTAAGGCAACCCCGCCAGCCTAGCCGGGTCCTCAACG
ACAGGAGCACGATCATGCGCACCCGTGGCCAGGACCCAACGCTGCCCGAGATGCGCCGCGTGCGGCTGCT
GGAGATGGCGGACGCGATGGATATGTTCTGCCAAGGGTTGGTTTGCGCATTCACAGTTCTCCGCAAGAAT
TGATTGGCTCCAATTCTTGGAGTGGTGAATCCGTTAGCGAGGTGCCGCCGGCTTCCATTCAGGTCGAGGT
GGCCCGGCTCCATGCACCGCGACGCAACGCGGGGAGGCAGACAAGGTATAGGGCGGCGCCTACAATCCAT
GCCAACCCGTTCCATGTGCTCGCCGAGGCGGCATAAATCGCCGTGACGATCAGCGGTCCAATGATCGAAG
TTAGGCTGGTAAGAGCCGCGAGCGATCCTTGAAGCTGTCCCTGATGGTCGTCATCTACCTGCCTGGACAG
CATGGCCTGCAACGCGGGCATCCCGATGCCGCCGGAAGCGAGAAGAATCATAATGGGGAAGGCCATCCAG
CCTCGCGTCGCGAACGCCAGCAAGACGTAGCCCAGCGCGTCGGCCGCCATGCCGGCGATAATGGCCTGCT
TCTCGCCGAAACGTTTGGTGGCGGGACCAGTGACGAAGGCTTGAGCGAGGGCGTGCAAGATTCCGAATAC
CGCAAGCGACAGGCCGATCATCGTCGCGCTCCAGCGAAAGCGGTCCTCGCCGAAAATGACCCAGAGCGCT
GCCGGCACCTGTCCTACGAGTTGCATGATAAAGAAGACAGTCATAAGTGCGGCGACGATAGTCATGCCCC
GCGCCCACCGGAAGGAGCTGACTGGGTTGAAGGCTCTCAAGGGCATCGGTCGAGATCCCGGTGCCTAATG
AGTGAGCTAACTTACATTAATTGCGTTGCGCTCACTGCCCGCTTTCCAGTCGGGAAACCTGTCGTGCCAG
CTGCATTAATGAATCGGCCAACGCGCGGGGAGAGGCGGTTTGCGTATTGGGCGCCAGGGTGGTTTTTCTT
TTCACCAGTGAGACGGGCAACAGCTGATTGCCCTTCACCGCCTGGCCCTGAGAGAGTTGCAGCAAGCGGT
CCACGCTGGTTTGCCCCAGCAGGCGAAAATCCTGTTTGATGGTGGTTAACGGCGGGATATAACATGAGCT
GTCTTCGGTATCGTCGTATCCCACTACCGAGATATCCGCACCAACGCGCAGCCCGGACTCGGTAATGGCG
CGCATTGCGCCCAGCGCCATCTGATCGTTGGCAACCAGCATCGCAGTGGGAACGATGCCCTCATTCAGCA
TTTGCATGGTTTGTTGAAAACCGGACATGGCACTCCAGTCGCCTTCCCGTTCCGCTATCGGCTGAATTTG
ATTGCGAGTGAGATATTTATGCCAGCCAGCCAGACGCAGACGCGCCGAGACAGAACTTAATGGGCCCGCT
AACAGCGCGATTTGCTGGTGACCCAATGCGACCAGATGCTCCACGCCCAGTCGCGTACCGTCTTCATGGG
AGAAAATAATACTGTTGATGGGTGTCTGGTCAGAGACATCAAGAAATAACGCCGGAACATTAGTGCAGGC
AGCTTCCACAGCAATGGCATCCTGGTCATCCAGCGGATAGTTAATGATCAGCCCACTGACGCGTTGCGCG
AGAAGATTGTGCACCGCCGCTTTACAGGCTTCGACGCCGCTTCGTTCTACCATCGACACCACCACGCTGG
CACCCAGTTGATCGGCGCGAGATTTAATCGCCGCGACAATTTGCGACGGCGCGTGCAGGGCCAGACTGGA
GGTGGCAACGCCAATCAGCAACGACTGTTTGCCCGCCAGTTGTTGTGCCACGCGGTTGGGAATGTAATTC
AGCTCCGCCATCGCCGCTTCCACTTTTTCCCGCGTTTTCGCAGAAACGTGGCTGGCCTGGTTCACCACGC
GGGAAACGGTCTGATAAGAGACACCGGCATACTCTGCGACATCGTATAACGTTACTGGTTTCACATTCAC
CACCCTGAATTGACTCTCTTCCGGGCGCTATCATGCCATACCGCGAAAGGTTTTGCGCCATTCGATGGTG
TCCGGGATCTCGACGCTCTCCCTTATGCGACTCCTGCATTAGGAAGCAGCCCAGTAGTAGGTTGAGGCCG
TTGAGCACCGCCGCCGCAAGGAATGGTGCATGCAAGGAGATGGCGCCCAACAGTCCCCCGGCCACGGGGC
CTGCCACCATACCCACGCCGAAACAAGCGCTCATGAGCCCGAAGTGGCGAGCCCGATCTTCCCCATCGGT
GATGTCGGCGATATAGGCGCCAGCAACCGCACCTGTGGCGCCGGTGATGCCGGCCACGATGCGTCCGGCG
TAGAGGATCGAGATCTCGATCCCGCGAAATTAATACGACTCACTATAGG
